>Addgene plasmid #155162 | pBEL2082 | depositor full sequence | sequence record 300154 | pBEL2082 sequence 6636 bps
CCGCAGCCGAACGACCGAGCGCAGCGAGTCAGTGAGCGAGGAAGCGGAAGAGCGCCTGATGCGGTATTTT
CTCCTTACGCATCTGTGCGGTATTTCACACCGCATATATGGTGCACTCTCAGTACAATCTGCTCTGATGC
CGCATAGTTAAGCCAGTATACACTCCGCTATCGCTACGTGACTGGGTCATGGCTGCGCCCCGACACCCGC
CAACACCCGCTGACGCGCCCTGACGGGCTTGTCTGCTCCCGGCATCCGCTTACAGACAAGCTGTGACCGT
CTCCGGGAGCTGCATGTGTCAGAGGTTTTCACCGTCATCACCGAAACGCGCGAGGCAGCTGCGGTAAAGC
TCATCAGCGTGGTCGTGAAGCGATTCACAGATGTCTGCCTGTTCATCCGCGTCCAGCTCGTTGAGTTTCT
CCAGAAGCGTTAATGTCTGGCTTCTGATAAAGCGGGCCATGTTAAGGGCGGTTTTTTCCTGTTTGGTCAC
TGATGCCTCCGTGTAAGGGGGATTTCTGTTCATGGGGGTAATGATACCGATGAAACGAGAGAGGATGCTC
ACGATACGGGTTACTGATGATGAACATGCCCGGTTACTGGAACGTTGTGAGGGTAAACAACTGGCGGTAT
GGATGCGGCGGGACCAGAGAAAAATCACTCAGGGTCAATGCCAGCGCTTCGTTAATACAGATGTAGGTGT
TCCACAGGGTAGCCAGCAGCATCCTGCGATGCAGATCCGGAACATAATGGTGCAGGGCGCTGACTTCCGC
GTTTCCAGACTTTACGAAACACGGAAACCGAAGACCATTCATGTTGTTGCTCAGGTCGCAGACGTTTTGC
AGCAGCAGTCGCTTCACGTTCGCTCGCGTATCGGTGATTCATTCTGCTAACCAGTAAGGCAACCCCGCCA
GCCTAGCCGGGTCCTCAACGACAGGAGCACGATCATGCGCACCCGTGGGGCCGCCATGCCGGCGATAATG
GCCTGCTTCTCGCCGAAACGTTTGGTGGCGGGACCAGTGACGAAGGCTTGAGCGAGGGCGTGCAAGATTC
CGAATACCGCAAGCGACAGGCCGATCATCGTCGCGCTCCAGCGAAAGCGGTCCTCGCCGAAAATGACCCA
GAGCGCTGCCGGCACCTGTCCTACGAGTTGCATGATAAAGAAGACAGTCATAAGTGCGGCGACGATAGTC
ATGCCCCGCGCCCACCGGAAGGAGCTGACTGGGTTGAAGGCTCTCAAGGGCATCGGTCGAGATCCCGGTG
CCTAATGAGTGAGCTAACTTACATTAATTGCGTTGCGCTCACTGCCCGCTTTCCAGTCGGGAAACCTGTC
GTGCCAGCTGCATTAATGAATCGGCCAACGCGCGGGGAGAGGCGGTTTGCGTATTGGGCGCCAGGGTGGT
TTTTCTTTTCACCAGTGAGACGGGCAACAGCTGATTGCCCTTCACCGCCTGGCCCTGAGAGAGTTGCAGC
AAGCGGTCCACGCTGGTTTGCCCCAGCAGGCGAAAATCCTGTTTGATGGTGGTTAACGGCGGGATATAAC
ATGAGCTGTCTTCGGTATCGTCGTATCCCACTACCGAGATATCCGCACCAACGCGCAGCCCGGACTCGGT
AATGGCGCGCATTGCGCCCAGCGCCATCTGATCGTTGGCAACCAGCATCGCAGTGGGAACGATGCCCTCA
TTCAGCATTTGCATGGTTTGTTGAAAACCGGACATGGCACTCCAGTCGCCTTCCCGTTCCGCTATCGGCT
GAATTTGATTGCGAGTGAGATATTTATGCCAGCCAGCCAGACGCAGACGCGCCGAGACAGAACTTAATGG
GCCCGCTAACAGCGCGATTTGCTGGTGACCCAATGCGACCAGATGCTCCACGCCCAGTCGCGTACCGTCT
TCATGGGAGAAAATAATACTGTTGATGGGTGTCTGGTCAGAGACATCAAGAAATAACGCCGGAACATTAG
TGCAGGCAGCTTCCACAGCAATGGCATCCTGGTCATCCAGCGGATAGTTAATGATCAGCCCACTGACGCG
TTGCGCGAGAAGATTGTGCACCGCCGCTTTACAGGCTTCGACGCCGCTTCGTTCTACCATCGACACCACC
ACGCTGGCACCCAGTTGATCGGCGCGAGATTTAATCGCCGCGACAATTTGCGACGGCGCGTGCAGGGCCA
GACTGGAGGTGGCAACGCCAATCAGCAACGACTGTTTGCCCGCCAGTTGTTGTGCCACGCGGTTGGGAAT
GTAATTCAGCTCCGCCATCGCCGCTTCCACTTTTTCCCGCGTTTTCGCAGAAACGTGGCTGGCCTGGTTC
ACCACGCGGGAAACGGTCTGATAAGAGACACCGGCATACTCTGCGACATCGTATAACGTTACTGGTTTCA
CATTCACCACCCTGAATTGACTCTCTTCCGGGCGCTATCATGCCATACCGCGAAAGGTTTTGCGCCATTC
GATGGTGTCCGGGATCTCGACGCTCTCCCTTATGCGACTCCTGCATTAGGAAGCAGCCCAGTAGTAGGTT
GAGGCCGTTGAGCACCGCCGCCGCAAGGAATGGTGCATGCAAGGAGATGGCGCCCAACAGTCCCCCGGCC
ACGGGGCCTGCCACCATACCCACGCCGAAACAAGCGCTCATGAGCCCGAAGTGGCGAGCCCGATCTTCCC
CATCGGTGATGTCGGCGATATAGGCGCCAGCAACCGCACCTGTGGCGCCGGTGATGCCGGCCACGATGCG
TCCGGCGTAGAGGATCGAGATCTCGATCCCGCGAAATTAATACGACTCACTATAGGGGAATTGTGAGCGG
ATAACAATTCCCCTCTAGAAATAATTTTGTTTAACTTTGGCCCAGGCGGCCAGGAGGGTCTCACATGTGG
AGCCACCCGCAGTTCGAAAAAGAGCAGTCTGTGGCGAATTTAGTCGATATGCGCGATGTCAGTTTTACGC
GTGGCAATCGCTGCATCTTCGATAATATTTCCCTGACCGTGCCGCGAGGGAAGATCACGGCGATCATGGG
GCCATCGGGCATCGGTAAAACGACGCTACTCCGTCTGATTGGCGGGCAAATCGCACCAGATCATGGTGAG
ATCCTTTTCGATGGTGAGAATATTCCGGCGATGTCTCGTTCGCGCCTGTATACAGTGCGCAAACGGATGA
GCATGTTATTTCAGTCCGGGGCGTTGTTCACTGATATGAACGTATTTGACAACGTCGCCTATCCACTGCG
CGAACATACCCAACTTCCCGCGCCATTGTTGCATAGTACGGTGATGATGAAGCTGGAGGCCGTGGGGCTG
CGTGGAGCGGCTAAACTAATGCCTTCTGAACTTTCCGGTGGGATGGCGCGGCGTGCAGCGCTGGCGCGTG
CGATTGCGCTGGAGCCGGATCTCATCATGTTTGATGAACCTTTTGTTGGGCAAGATCCCATCACCATGGG
CGTACTGGTGAAGCTGATTTCTGAGCTGAACAGCGCGCTGGGCGTGACTTGTGTGGTGGTTTCTCACGAT
GTGCCGGAAGTGTTAAGTATTGCGGATCACGCCTGGATCCTGGCGGACAAAAAAATTGTCGCTCATGGCA
GTGCCCAGGCGTTGCAGGCGAATCCTGATCCGCGCGTACGTCAGTTTCTGGACGGGATATAAGCCACTCA
TGCATCACCACCATCACCATGAAAATCTGTATTTTCAGAGCGAGTCACTGAGCTGGATGCAGACGGGTGA
CACGCTGGCGTTATCCGGAGAGCTGGATCAGGACGTTTTGCTACCGCTTTGGGAAATGCGTGAGGAAGCG
GTGAAGGGGATTACCTGCATCGATCTTAGCCGTGTCTCCCGCGTGGATACGGGGGGACTGGCACTGCTGC
TCCATCTTATCGATCTGGCGAAAAAGCAGGGCAACAATGTGACGCTTCAGGGGGTAAACGACAAAGTGTA
TACCCTGGCGAAATTGTATAATTTGCCTGCTGATGTTCTGCCTCGTTAAGAGAGACCGGCCAGGCCGGCC
GATCCGGCTGCTAACAAAGCCCGAAAGGAAGCTGAGTTGGCTGCTGCCACCGCTGAGCAATAACTAGCAT
AACCCCTTGGGGCCTCTAAACGGGTCTTGAGGGGTTTTTTGCTGAAAGGAGGAACTATATCCGGATTGGC
GAATGGG
[124 nt withheld, positions 4138-4261]
C
[91 nt withheld, positions 4263-4353]
A
[49 nt withheld, positions 4355-4403]
CCTTTGACGTTGGAGTCCACGTTCTTT
[37 nt withheld, positions 4431-4467]
ACCCTATCTCGGTCTATTCTTTTGATTTATAAGGGATTTTGCCGATTTCGGCCTATTGGTTAAAAAATGA
GCTGATTTAACAAAAATTTAACGCGAATTTTAACAAAATATTAACGTTTACAATTTCAGGTGGCACTTTT
CGGGGAACGACGACCTGCAGCCAAGCTAGCTTGGCTGGACGTAAACTCCTCTTCAGACCTAATAACTTCG
TATAGCATACATTATACGAAGTTATATTAAGGGTTATTGAATATGATCGGAATTGGGCTGCAGGAATTCG
ATAGCTTGGCTGCAGGTCGACCTCGAGGATGTGCGCGGAACCCCTATTTGTTTATTTTTCTAAATACATT
CAAATATGTATCCGCTCATGAGACAATAACCCTGATAAATGCTTCAATAATATTGAAAAAGGAAGAGTAT
GAGTATTCAACATTTCCGTGTCGCCCTTATTCCCTTTTTTGCGGCATTTTGCCTTCCTGTTTTTGCTCAC
CCAGAAACGCTGGTGAAAGTAAAAGATGCTGAAGATCAGTTGGGTGCACGAGTGGGTTACATCGAACTGG
ATCTCAACAGCGGTAAGATCCTTGAGAGTTTTCGCCCCGAAGAACGTTTTCCAATGATGAGCACTTTTAA
AGTTCTGCTATGTGGCGCGGTATTATCCCGTATTGACGCCGGGCAAGAGCAACTCGGTCGCCGCATACAC
TATTCTCAGAATGACTTGGTTGAGTACTCACCAGTCACAGAAAAGCATCTTACGGATGGCATGACAGTAA
GAGAATTATGCAGTGCTGCCATAACCATGAGTGATAACACTGCGGCCAACTTACTTCTGACAACGATCGG
AGGACCGAAGGAGCTAACCGCTTTTTTGCACAACATGGGGGATCATGTAACTCGCCTTGATCGTTGGGAA
CCGGAGCTGAATGAAGCCATACCAAACGACGAGCGTGACACCACGATGCCTGCAGCAATGGCAACAACGT
TGCGCAAACTATTAACTGGCGAACTACTTACTCTAGCTTCCCGGCAACAATTAATAGACTGGATGGAGGC
GGATAAAGTTGCAGGACCACTTCTGCGCTCGGCCCTTCCGGCTGGCTGGTTTATTGCTGATAAATCTGGA
GCCGGTGAGCGTGGCTCTCGCGGTATCATTGCAGCACTGGGGCCAGATGGTAAGCCCTCCCGTATCGTAG
TTATCTACACGACGGGGAGTCAGGCAACTATGGATGAACGAAATAGACAGATCGCTGAGATAGGTGCCTC
ACTGATTAAGCATTGGTAACTGTCAGACCAAGTTTACTCATATATACTTTAGATTGATTTAAAACTTCAT
TTTTAATTTAAAAGGATCTAGGTGAAGATCCTTTTTGATAATCTCATGACCAAAATCCCTTAACGTGAGT
TTTCGTTCCACTGAGCGTCAGACCCCGTAGAAAAGATCAAAGGATCTTCTTGAGATCCTTTTTTTCTGCG
CGTAATCTGCTGCTTGCAAACAAAAAAACCACCGCTACCAGCGGTGGTTTGTTTGCCGGATCAAGAGCTA
CCAACTCTTTTTCCGAAGGTAACTGGCTTCAGCAGAGCGCAGATACCAAATACTGTCCTTCTAGTGTAGC
CGTAGTTAGGCCACCACTTCAAGAACTCTGTAGCACCGCCTACATACCTCGCTCTGCTAATCCTGTTACC
AGTGGCTGCTGCCAGTGGCGATAAGTCGTGTCTTACCGGGTTGGACTCAAGACGATAGTTACCGGATAAG
GCGCAGCGGTCGGGCTGAACGGGGGGTTCGTGCACACAGCCCAGCTTGGAGCGAACGACCTACACCGAAC
TGAGATACCTACAGCGTGAGCTATGAGAAAGCGCCACGCTTCCCGAAGGGAGAAAGGCGGACAGGTATCC
GGTAAGCGGCAGGGTCGGAACAGGAGAGCGCACGAGGGAGCTTCCAGGGGGAAACGCCTGGTATCTTTAT
AGTCCTGTCGGGTTTCGCCACCTCTGACTTGAGCGTCGATTTTTGTGATGCTCGTCAGGGGGGCGGAGCC
TATGGAAAAACGCCAGCAACGCGGCCTTTTTACGGTTCCTGGCCTTTTGCTGGCCTTTTGCTCACATGTT
CTTTCCTGCGTTATCCCCTGATTCTGTGGATAACCGTATTACCGCCTTTGAGTGAGCTGATACCGCTCG
Features (pLannotate 1.2.2; 22 found; start..end, strand, type, name):
      1..50      +  rep_origin     RSF ori (fragment): Plasmids containing the RSF 1030 origin of replication can be propagated in E. coli cells that contain additional plasmids with compatible origins.
     55..197     -  misc_feature   bom: basis of mobility region from pBR322
    299..490     -  CDS            rop: Rop protein, which maintains plasmids at low copy number; rop
    507..887     +  CDS            YPB1_ECOLX: Protein predicted: Swiss-Prot protein existence level 4. From Escherichia coli.
    959..1250    -  CDS            TcR (fragment): tetracycline efflux protein; tet; confers resistance to tetracycline
   1265..1286    -  protein_bind   CAP binding site: CAP binding activates transcription in the presence of cAMP. E. coli catabolite activator protein
   1299..2381    -  CDS            lacI: lac repressor; lacI; The lac repressor binds to the lac operator to inhibit transcription in E. coli. This inhibition can be relieved by adding lactose or isopropyl-β-D-thiogalactopyranoside (IPTG).
   2382..2459    -  promoter       lacI promoter: lacI
   2467..2746    -  CDS            TcR (fragment): tetracycline efflux protein; tet; confers resistance to tetracycline
   2768..2786    +  promoter       T7 promoter: promoter for bacteriophage T7 RNA polymerase
   2787..2811    +  protein_bind   lac operator: The lac repressor binds to the lac operator to inhibit transcription in E. coli. This inhibition can be relieved by adding lactose or isopropyl-β-D-thiogalactopyranoside (IPTG). lac repressor encoded by lacI
   2868..2890    +  CDS            Strep-Tag II (fragment): peptide that binds Strep-Tactin®, an engineered form of streptavidin
   2892..3659    +  CDS            mlaF: MLAF_ECOLI - Also known as yrbF. Experimental evidence at protein level: Swiss-Prot protein existence level 1. Part of the ABC transporter complex MlaFEDB, which is involved in a phospholipid transport pathway that maintains lipid asymmetry in the outer membrane by retrograde trafficking of phospholipids from the outer membrane to the inner membrane. Responsible for energy coupling to the transport system. From Escherichia coli (strain K12).
   3679..3966    +  CDS            mlaB: MLAB_ECOLI - Also known as yrbB. Experimental evidence at protein level: Swiss-Prot protein existence level 1. Part of the ABC transporter complex MlaFEDB, which is involved in a phospholipid transport pathway that maintains lipid asymmetry in the outer membrane by retrograde trafficking of phospholipids from the outer membrane to the inner membrane (PubMed:19383799, PubMed:27529189). MlaB plays critical roles in both the assembly and activity of the complex. May act by modulating MlaF structure and stability (PubMed:27529189). From Escherichia coli (strain K12).
   3997..4046    +  CDS            SET1 (fragment): solubility-enhancement tag derived from T7 phage gene 10B
   4054..4101    +  terminator     T7 terminator: transcription terminator for bacteriophage T7 RNA polymerase
   4138..4593    +  rep_origin     f1 ori (sequence partly withheld): f1 bacteriophage origin of replication; arrow indicates direction of (+) strand synthesis
   4669..4702    +  protein_bind   loxP: Cre-mediated recombination occurs in the 8-bp core sequence (GCATACAT). Cre recombinase
   4732..4750    +  misc_feature   MCS (fragment): pBluescript multiple cloning site
   4781..4885    +  promoter       AmpR promoter: bla
   4886..5746    +  CDS            AmpR: β-lactamase; bla; confers resistance to ampicillin, carbenicillin, and related antibiotics
   5917..6505    +  rep_origin     ori: high-copy-number ColE1/pMB1/pBR322/pUC origin of replication
