>Addgene plasmid #155162 | pBEL2082 | addgene full sequence | sequence record 309901 | Addgene NGS Result
GCGCTCATGAGCCCGAAGTGGCGAGCCCGATCTTCCCCATCGGTGATGTCGGCGATATAGGCGCCAGCAA
CCGCACCTGTGGCGCCGGTGATGCCGGCCACGATGCGTCCGGCGTAGAGGATCGAGATCTCGATCCCGCG
AAATTAATACGACTCACTATAGGGGAATTGTGAGCGGATAACAATTCCCCTCTAGAAATAATTTTGTTTA
ACTTTGGCCCAGGCGGCCAGGAGGGTCTCACATGTGGAGCCACCCGCAGTTCGAAAAAGAGCAGTCTGTG
GCGAATTTAGTCGATATGCGCGATGTCAGTTTTACGCGTGGCAATCGCTGCATCTTCGATAATATTTCCC
TGACCGTGCCGCGAGGGAAGATCACGGCGATCATGGGGCCATCGGGCATCGGTAAAACGACGCTACTCCG
TCTGATTGGCGGGCAAATCGCACCAGATCATGGTGAGATCCTTTTCGATGGTGAGAATATTCCGGCGATG
TCTCGTTCGCGCCTGTATACAGTGCGCAAACGGATGAGCATGTTATTTCAGTCCGGGGCGTTGTTCACTG
ATATGAACGTATTTGACAACGTCGCCTATCCACTGCGCGAACATACCCAACTTCCCGCGCCATTGTTGCA
TAGTACGGTGATGATGAAGCTGGAGGCCGTGGGGCTGCGTGGAGCGGCTAAACTAATGCCTTCTGAACTT
TCCGGTGGGATGGCGCGGCGTGCAGCGCTGGCGCGTGCGATTGCGCTGGAGCCGGATCTCATCATGTTTG
ATGAACCTTTTGTTGGGCAAGATCCCATCACCATGGGCGTACTGGTGAAGCTGATTTCTGAGCTGAACAG
CGCGCTGGGCGTGACTTGTGTGGTGGTTTCTCACGATGTGCCGGAAGTGTTAAGTATTGCGGATCACGCC
TGGATCCTGGCGGACAAAAAAATTGTCGCTCATGGCAGTGCCCAGGCGTTGCAGGCGAATCCTGATCCGC
GCGTACGTCAGTTTCTGGACGGGATATAAGCCACTCATGCATCACCACCATCACCATGAAAATCTGTATT
TTCAGAGCGAGTCACTGAGCTGGATGCAGACGGGTGACACGCTGGCGTTATCCGGAGAGCTGGATCAGGA
CGTTTTGCTACCGCTTTGGGAAATGCGTGAGGAAGCGGTGAAGGGGATTACCTGCATCGATCTTAGCCGT
GTCTCCCGCGTGGATACGGGGGGACTGGCACTGCTGCTCCATCTTATCGATCTGGCGAAAAAGCAGGGCA
ACAATGTGACGCTTCAGGGGGTAAACGACAAAGTGTATACCCTGGCGAAATTGTATAATTTGCCTGCTGA
TGTTCTGCCTCGTTAAGAGAGACCGGCCAGGCCGGCCGATCCGGCTGCTAACAAAGCCCGAAAGGAAGCT
GAGTTGGCTGCTGCCACCGCTGAGCAATAACTAGCATAACCCCTTGGGGCCTCTAAACGGGTCTTGAGGG
GTTTTTTGCTGAAAGGAGGAACTATATCCGGATTGGCGAATGGG
[124 nt withheld, positions 1515-1638]
C
[91 nt withheld, positions 1640-1730]
A
[49 nt withheld, positions 1732-1780]
CCTTTGACGTTGGAGTCCACGTTCTTT
[37 nt withheld, positions 1808-1844]
ACCCTATCTCGGTCTATTCTTTTGATTTATAAGGGATTTTGCCGATTTCGGCCTATTGGTTAAAAAATGA
GCTGATTTAACAAAAATTTAACGCGAATTTTAACAAAATATTAACGCTTACAATTTAGGTGGCACTTTTC
GGGGAACGACGACCTGCAGCCAAGCTAGCTTGGCTGGACGTAAACTCCTCTTCAGACCTAATAACTTCGT
ATAGCATACATTATACGAAGTTATATTAAGGGTTATTGAATATGATCGGAATTGGGCTGCAGGAATTCGA
TAGCTTGGCTGCAGGTCGACCTCGAGGATGTGCGCGGAACCCCTATTTGTTTATTTTTCTAAATACATTC
AAATATGTATCCGCTCATGAGACAATAACCCTGATAAATGCTTCAATAATATTGAAAAAGGAAGAGTATG
AGTATTCAACATTTCCGTGTCGCCCTTATTCCCTTTTTTGCGGCATTTTGCCTTCCTGTTTTTGCTCACC
CAGAAACGCTGGTGAAAGTAAAAGATGCTGAAGATCAGTTGGGTGCACGAGTGGGTTACATCGAACTGGA
TCTCAACAGCGGTAAGATCCTTGAGAGTTTTCGCCCCGAAGAACGTTTTCCAATGATGAGCACTTTTAAA
GTTCTGCTATGTGGCGCGGTATTATCCCGTATTGACGCCGGGCAAGAGCAACTCGGTCGCCGCATACACT
ATTCTCAGAATGACTTGGTTGAGTACTCACCAGTCACAGAAAAGCATCTTACGGATGGCATGACAGTAAG
AGAATTATGCAGTGCTGCCATAACCATGAGTGATAACACTGCGGCCAACTTACTTCTGACAACGATCGGA
GGACCGAAGGAGCTAACCGCTTTTTTGCACAACATGGGGGATCATGTAACTCGCCTTGATCGTTGGGAAC
CGGAGCTGAATGAAGCCATACCAAACGACGAGCGTGACACCACGATGCCTGCAGCAATGGCAACAACGTT
GCGCAAACTATTAACTGGCGAACTACTTACTCTAGCTTCCCGGCAACAATTAATAGACTGGATGGAGGCG
GATAAAGTTGCAGGACCACTTCTGCGCTCGGCCCTTCCGGCTGGCTGGTTTATTGCTGATAAATCTGGAG
CCGGTGAGCGTGGCTCTCGCGGTATCATTGCAGCACTGGGGCCAGATGGTAAGCCCTCCCGTATCGTAGT
TATCTACACGACGGGGAGTCAGGCAACTATGGATGAACGAAATAGACAGATCGCTGAGATAGGTGCCTCA
CTGATTAAGCATTGGTAACTGTCAGACCAAGTTTACTCATATATACTTTAGATTGATTTAAAACTTCATT
TTTAATTTAAAAGGATCTAGGTGAAGATCCTTTTTGATAATCTCATGACCAAAATCCCTTAACGTGAGTT
TTCGTTCCACTGAGCGTCAGACCCCGTAGAAAAGATCAAAGGATCTTCTTGAGATCCTTTTTTTCTGCGC
GTAATCTGCTGCTTGCAAACAAAAAAACCACCGCTACCAGCGGTGGTTTGTTTGCCGGATCAAGAGCTAC
CAACTCTTTTTCCGAAGGTAACTGGCTTCAGCAGAGCGCAGATACCAAATACTGTCCTTCTAGTGTAGCC
GTAGTTAGGCCACCACTTCAAGAACTCTGTAGCACCGCCTACATACCTCGCTCTGCTAATCCTGTTACCA
GTGGCTGCTGCCAGTGGCGATAAGTCGTGTCTTACCGGGTTGGACTCAAGACGATAGTTACCGGATAAGG
CGCAGCGGTCGGGCTGAACGGGGGGTTCGTGCACACAGCCCAGCTTGGAGCGAACGACCTACACCGAACT
GAGATACCTACAGCGTGAGCTATGAGAAAGCGCCACGCTTCCCGAAGGGAGAAAGGCGGACAGGTATCCG
GTAAGCGGCAGGGTCGGAACAGGAGAGCGCACGAGGGAGCTTCCAGGGGGAAACGCCTGGTATCTTTATA
GTCCTGTCGGGTTTCGCCACCTCTGACTTGAGCGTCGATTTTTGTGATGCTCGTCAGGGGGGCGGAGCCT
ATGGAAAAACGCCAGCAACGCGGCCTTTTTACGGTTCCTGGCCTTTTGCTGGCCTTTTGCTCACATGTTC
TTTCCTGCGTTATCCCCTGATTCTGTGGATAACCGTATTACCGCCTTTGAGTGAGCTGATACCGCTCGCC
GCAGCCGAACGACCGAGCGCAGCGAGTCAGTGAGCGAGGAAGCGGAAGAGCGCCTGATGCGGTATTTTCT
CCTTACGCATCTGTGCGGTATTTCACACCGCAATGGTGCACTCTCAGTACAATCTGCTCTGATGCCGCAT
AGTTAAGCCAGTATACACTCCGCTATCGCTACGTGACTGGGTCATGGCTGCGCCCCGACACCCGCCAACA
CCCGCTGACGCGCCCTGACGGGCTTGTCTGCTCCCGGCATCCGCTTACAGACAAGCTGTGACCGTCTCCG
GGAGCTGCATGTGTCAGAGGTTTTCACCGTCATCACCGAAACGCGCGAGGCAGCTGCGGTAAAGCTCATC
AGCGTGGTCGTGAAGCGATTCACAGATGTCTGCCTGTTCATCCGCGTCCAGCTCGTTGAGTTTCTCCAGA
AGCGTTAATGTCTGGCTTCTGATAAAGCGGGCCATGTTAAGGGCGGTTTTTTCCTGTTTGGTCACTGATG
CCTCCGTGTAAGGGGGATTTCTGTTCATGGGGGTAATGATACCGATGAAACGAGAGAGGATGCTCACGAT
ACGGGTTACTGATGATGAACATGCCCGGTTACTGGAACGTTGTGAGGGTAAACAACTGGCGGTATGGATG
CGGCGGGACCAGAGAAAAATCACTCAGGGTCAATGCCAGCGCTTCGTTAATACAGATGTAGGTGTTCCAC
AGGGTAGCCAGCAGCATCCTGCGATGCAGATCCGGAACATAATGGTGCAGGGCGCTGACTTCCGCGTTTC
CAGACTTTACGAAACACGGAAACCGAAGACCATTCATGTTGTTGCTCAGGTCGCAGACGTTTTGCAGCAG
CAGTCGCTTCACGTTCGCTCGCGTATCGGTGATTCATTCTGCTAACCAGTAAGGCAACCCCGCCAGCCTA
GCCGGGTCCTCAACGACAGGAGCACGATCATGCGCACCCGTGGGGCCGCCATGCCGGCGATAATGGCCTG
CTTCTCGCCGAAACGTTTGGTGGCGGGACCAGTGACGAAGGCTTGAGCGAGGGCGTGCAAGATTCCGAAT
ACCGCAAGCGACAGGCCGATCATCGTCGCGCTCCAGCGAAAGCGGTCCTCGCCGAAAATGACCCAGAGCG
CTGCCGGCACCTGTCCTACGAGTTGCATGATAAAGAAGACAGTCATAAGTGCGGCGACGATAGTCATGCC
CCGCGCCCACCGGAAGGAGCTGACTGGGTTGAAGGCTCTCAAGGGCATCGGTCGAGATCCCGGTGCCTAA
TGAGTGAGCTAACTTACATTAATTGCGTTGCGCTCACTGCCCGCTTTCCAGTCGGGAAACCTGTCGTGCC
AGCTGCATTAATGAATCGGCCAACGCGCGGGGAGAGGCGGTTTGCGTATTGGGCGCCAGGGTGGTTTTTC
TTTTCACCAGTGAGACGGGCAACAGCTGATTGCCCTTCACCGCCTGGCCCTGAGAGAGTTGCAGCAAGCG
GTCCACGCTGGTTTGCCCCAGCAGGCGAAAATCCTGTTTGATGGTGGTTAACGGCGGGATATAACATGAG
CTGTCTTCGGTATCGTCGTATCCCACTACCGAGATATCCGCACCAACGCGCAGCCCGGACTCGGTAATGG
CGCGCATTGCGCCCAGCGCCATCTGATCGTTGGCAACCAGCATCGCAGTGGGAACGATGCCCTCATTCAG
CATTTGCATGGTTTGTTGAAAACCGGACATGGCACTCCAGTCGCCTTCCCGTTCCGCTATCGGCTGAATT
TGATTGCGAGTGAGATATTTATGCCAGCCAGCCAGACGCAGACGCGCCGAGACAGAACTTAATGGGCCCG
CTAACAGCGCGATTTGCTGGTGACCCAATGCGACCAGATGCTCCACGCCCAGTCGCGTACCGTCTTCATG
GGAGAAAATAATACTGTTGATGGGTGTCTGGTCAGAGACATCAAGAAATAACGCCGGAACATTAGTGCAG
GCAGCTTCCACAGCAATGGCATCCTGGTCATCCAGCGGATAGTTAATGATCAGCCCACTGACGCGTTGCG
CGAGAAGATTGTGCACCGCCGCTTTACAGGCTTCGACGCCGCTTCGTTCTACCATCGACACCACCACGCT
GGCACCCAGTTGATCGGCGCGAGATTTAATCGCCGCGACAATTTGCGACGGCGCGTGCAGGGCCAGACTG
GAGGTGGCAACGCCAATCAGCAACGACTGTTTGCCCGCCAGTTGTTGTGCCACGCGGTTGGGAATGTAAT
TCAGCTCCGCCATCGCCGCTTCCACTTTTTCCCGCGTTTTCGCAGAAACGTGGCTGGCCTGGTTCACCAC
GCGGGAAACGGTCTGATAAGAGACACCGGCATACTCTGCGACATCGTATAACGTTACTGGTTTCACATTC
ACCACCCTGAATTGACTCTCTTCCGGGCGCTATCATGCCATACCGCGAAAGGTTTTGCGCCATTCGATGG
TGTCCGGGATCTCGACGCTCTCCCTTATGCGACTCCTGCATTAGGAAGCAGCCCAGTAGTAGGTTGAGGC
CGTTGAGCACCGCCGCCGCAAGGAATGGTGCATGCAAGGAGATGGCGCCCAACAGTCCCCCGGCCACGGG
GCCTGCCACCATACCCACGCCGAAACAA
Features (pLannotate 1.2.2; 21 found; start..end, strand, type, name):
    145..163     +  promoter       T7 promoter: promoter for bacteriophage T7 RNA polymerase
    164..188     +  protein_bind   lac operator: The lac repressor binds to the lac operator to inhibit transcription in E. coli. This inhibition can be relieved by adding lactose or isopropyl-β-D-thiogalactopyranoside (IPTG). lac repressor encoded by lacI
    245..267     +  CDS            Strep-Tag II (fragment): peptide that binds Strep-Tactin®, an engineered form of streptavidin
    269..1036    +  CDS            mlaF: MLAF_ECOLI - Also known as yrbF. Experimental evidence at protein level: Swiss-Prot protein existence level 1. Part of the ABC transporter complex MlaFEDB, which is involved in a phospholipid transport pathway that maintains lipid asymmetry in the outer membrane by retrograde trafficking of phospholipids from the outer membrane to the inner membrane. Responsible for energy coupling to the transport system. From Escherichia coli (strain K12).
   1056..1343    +  CDS            mlaB: MLAB_ECOLI - Also known as yrbB. Experimental evidence at protein level: Swiss-Prot protein existence level 1. Part of the ABC transporter complex MlaFEDB, which is involved in a phospholipid transport pathway that maintains lipid asymmetry in the outer membrane by retrograde trafficking of phospholipids from the outer membrane to the inner membrane (PubMed:19383799, PubMed:27529189). MlaB plays critical roles in both the assembly and activity of the complex. May act by modulating MlaF structure and stability (PubMed:27529189). From Escherichia coli (strain K12).
   1374..1423    +  CDS            SET1 (fragment): solubility-enhancement tag derived from T7 phage gene 10B
   1431..1478    +  terminator     T7 terminator: transcription terminator for bacteriophage T7 RNA polymerase
   1515..1943    +  rep_origin     f1 ori (sequence partly withheld): f1 bacteriophage origin of replication; arrow indicates direction of (+) strand synthesis
   2045..2078    +  protein_bind   loxP: Cre-mediated recombination occurs in the 8-bp core sequence (GCATACAT). Cre recombinase
   2108..2126    +  misc_feature   MCS (fragment): pBluescript multiple cloning site
   2157..2261    +  promoter       AmpR promoter: bla
   2262..3122    +  CDS            AmpR: β-lactamase; bla; confers resistance to ampicillin, carbenicillin, and related antibiotics
   3293..3881    +  rep_origin     ori: high-copy-number ColE1/pMB1/pBR322/pUC origin of replication
   4067..4206    -  misc_feature   bom: basis of mobility region from pBR322
   4308..4499    -  CDS            rop: Rop protein, which maintains plasmids at low copy number; rop
   4516..4896    +  CDS            YPB1_ECOLX: Protein predicted: Swiss-Prot protein existence level 4. From Escherichia coli.
   4968..5259    -  CDS            TcR (fragment): tetracycline efflux protein; tet; confers resistance to tetracycline
   5274..5295    -  protein_bind   CAP binding site: CAP binding activates transcription in the presence of cAMP. E. coli catabolite activator protein
   5308..6390    -  CDS            lacI: lac repressor; lacI; The lac repressor binds to the lac operator to inhibit transcription in E. coli. This inhibition can be relieved by adding lactose or isopropyl-β-D-thiogalactopyranoside (IPTG).
   6391..6468    -  promoter       lacI promoter: lacI
   6476..123     -  CDS            TcR (fragment) (across the origin): tetracycline efflux protein; tet; confers resistance to tetracycline
