[The description below was written by a language model from this plasmid's Addgene catalogue record and pLannotate feature annotations shown in this document.]
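Description:
pBEL2082 is a bacterial expression plasmid built on a pET21a backbone for co-producing two soluble components of the E. coli Mla phospholipid transport system, MlaF and MlaB. It replicates from a ColE1/pMB1-type origin with the adjacent bom and rop regions typical of pBR322-derived pET vectors. The catalogue lists it as high copy. Selection is by ampicillin through the β-lactamase gene. An f1 origin is also present, and the annotation picks up a loxP site and a short multiple-cloning-site remnant between the f1 origin and the AmpR promoter; the record assigns these no role. The tetracycline-resistance matches are only fragments and should not be taken as a functional marker.

The roughly 1.1 kb insert, assembled by Gibson cloning, sits between a T7 promoter with a lac operator and the T7 terminator. A plasmid-borne lacI supplies repressor, so expression is expected to depend on T7 RNA polymerase and to be inducible with IPTG. The two reading frames are arranged in tandem on a single transcript. The first is MlaF, the ATPase subunit of the MlaFEDB ABC transporter, carrying an N-terminal Strep-tag II and lacking residues 248–269 at its C-terminal end. The second is MlaB, described in the catalogue as bearing a 6xHis tag and a TEV protease cleavage site. The automated feature tables do not annotate the His tag or TEV site separately.

Having a different affinity tag on each partner would allow pull-down or purification of the MlaFB complex. The MlaF truncation fits the associated study's structural and mechanistic work on how MlaB and the MlaF C-terminal region regulate the transporter. The depositor and sequencing-derived records differ by only a few nucleotides in length and show the same feature layout.
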