Addgene plasmid #155162: pBEL2082
Purpose: Expresses (Strep-MlaF_Δ[248-269])-(6xHis-TEV-MlaB)
Depositing lab: Gira Bhabha & Damian Ekiert. Depositing organization: NYU Grossman School of Medicine. Publication: Structure of MlaFB uncovers novel mechanisms of ABC transporter regulation. Kolich LR, Chang YT, Coudray N, Giacometti SI, MacRae MR, Isom GL, Teran EM, Bhabha G, Ekiert DC. Elife. 2020 Jun 30;9. pii: 60030. doi: 10.7554/eLife.60030. PubMed 32602838.
Backbone
  Vector backbone: pET21a
  Backbone manufacturer: Thermo Fisher
  Backbone size w/o insert (bp): 5531
  Total vector size (bp): 6636
  Vector type: Bacterial Expression
Growth in bacteria
  Bacterial resistance: Ampicillin, 100 μg/mL
  Growth temperature: 37°C
  Growth strain: DH5alpha
  Copy number: High Copy
Gene/Insert
  Gene/Insert name: (MlaFΔ[248-269])-(6xHis-TEV-MlaB)
  Species: E. coli
  Insert size (bp): 1105
  Mutation: deleted amino acids 248-269 in MlaF
  Cloning method: Gibson Cloning
  Sequencing primers: 5′ NA; 3′ NA
Terms and licenses: Academic/Nonprofit Terms; Industry Terms: Not Available to Industry
How to cite: pBEL2082 was a gift from Gira Bhabha & Damian Ekiert (Addgene plasmid # 155162 ; http://n2t.net/addgene:155162 ; RRID:Addgene_155162)
